>Addgene plasmid #13379 | pGEX-4T-2 RanGAP | addgene partial sequence | sequence record 19759 | 13379 with pGEX5'
CAAATCGGATCTGGTTCCGCGTGGATCCCCAGGAATTCCCGGGATGGCCTCGGAAGACATTGCCAAGCTG
GCAGAGACACTTGCCAAGACTCAGGTGGCCGGGGGACAGCTGAGTTTCAAAGGCAAGAGCCTCAAACTCA
ACACTGCAGAAGATGCTAAAGATGTGATTAAAGAGATTGAAGACTTTGACAGCTTGGAGGCTCTGCGTCT
GGAAGGCAACACAGTGGGCGTGGAAGCCGCCAGGGTCATCGCCAAGGCCTTAGAGAAGAAGTCGGAGTTG
AAGCGCTGCCACTGGAGTGACATGTTCACGGGAAGGCTGCGGACCGAGATCCCACCAGCCCTGATCTCAC
TAGGGGAAGGACTCATCACAGCTGGGGCTCAGCTGGTGGAGCTGGACTTAAGCGACAACGCATTCGGGCC
CGACGGTGTGCAAGGCTTCGAGGCCCTGCTCAAGAGCTCAGCCTGCTTCACCCTGCAGGAACTCAAGCTC
AACAACTGTGGCATGGGCATTGGCGGCGGCAAGATCCTGGCTGCAGCTCTGACCGAATGTCACCGGAAAT
CCAGTGCCCAAGGCAAGCCTCTGGCCCTGAAGGTCTTTGTGGCTGGCAGAAACCGTCTGGAGAATGATGG
CGCCACTGCCTTGGCAGAAGCTTTTAGGGTCATCGGGACCCTGGAGGAGGTCCACATGCCA
