[The description below was written by a language model from this plasmid's Addgene catalogue record.]
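Description:
pGEX-4T-2 RanGAP is a bacterial expression plasmid built on the commercial pGEX-4T-2 backbone (about 5 kb without insert) and designed to produce human RanGAP1 as a glutathione S-transferase fusion protein in E. coli. It is maintained as a high-copy plasmid under ampicillin selection. The record supplies no feature table, so the individual backbone elements are not itemised. In general, pGEX-series vectors drive expression from an IPTG-inducible tac promoter, with a plasmid-borne lacI repressor gene to keep expression regulated. The 4T variants place a thrombin cleavage site between GST and the cloning site so that the tag can be removed after purification.

The insert is an approximately 1.8 kb fragment encoding human RanGAP1 (RANGAP1), the GTPase-activating protein for the small GTPase Ran. It was cloned into the SmaI site of the polylinker, and SmaI sites are retained at both junctions. Because this is a single-site, blunt-end insertion, the orientation and reading frame relative to GST depend on the particular clone. The catalogue entry lists GST as an N-terminal tag contributed by the backbone, which is consistent with an in-frame GST–RanGAP1 fusion. The record does not state whether the insert is the full-length coding sequence or whether it carries any mutations.

The construct is suited to producing recombinant GST-RanGAP1, which can be purified on glutathione resin and used in biochemical work such as binding or pull-down assays, Ran GTPase activation assays, or as a substrate for in vitro modification. The associated study concerns SUMO-1 conjugation of RanGAP1 and its targeting to kinetochores and mitotic spindles, though the record does not specify how this plasmid was used in that study.
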