Addgene plasmid #13379: pGEX-4T-2 RanGAP
Depositing lab: Mary Dasso. Depositing organization: National Institute of Child Health and Human Development (NICHD). Publication: SUMO-1 targets RanGAP1 to kinetochores and mitotic spindles. Joseph J, Tan SH, Karpova TS, McNally JG, Dasso M. J Cell Biol. 2002 Feb 18. 156(4):595-602. 10.1083/jcb.200110109 PubMed 11854305.
Backbone
  Vector backbone: pGEX-4T-2
  Backbone manufacturer: Amersham
  Backbone size w/o insert (bp): 5000
  Vector type: Bacterial Expression
Growth in bacteria
  Bacterial resistance: Ampicillin, 100 μg/mL
  Growth temperature: 37°C
  Growth strain: DH5alpha
  Copy number: High Copy
Gene/Insert
  Gene/Insert name: RanGAP (alt name: RanGAP1)
  Species: H. sapiens (human)
  Insert size (bp): 1800
  Entrez Gene: RANGAP1 (a.k.a. Fug1, RANGAP, SD)
  Tag / fusion protein: GST (N terminal on backbone)
  Cloning method: Restriction Enzyme; 5′ cloning site SmaI (not destroyed); 3′ cloning site SmaI (not destroyed)
  Sequencing primers: 5′ pGEX 5'
Terms and licenses: Academic/Nonprofit Terms; Industry Terms: Not Available to Industry
How to cite: pGEX-4T-2 RanGAP was a gift from Mary Dasso (Addgene plasmid # 13379 ; http://n2t.net/addgene:13379 ; RRID:Addgene_13379)
